Addgene plasmid #202135: pL0_BC-nuc_sig_pep
Purpose: Level 0 plasmid containing a kozak consensus sequence and a nucleus signal peptide sequence with BC overhangs used to build level 1 constructs.
Depositing lab: Christopher Dupont. Depositing organization: J. Craig Venter Institute (JCVI). Publication: Universal loop assembly: open, efficient and cross-kingdom DNA fabrication. Pollak B, Matute T, Nunez I, Cerda A, Lopez C, Vargas V, Kan A, Bielinski V, von Dassow P, Dupont CL, Federici F. Synth Biol (Oxf). 2020;5(1):ysaa001. doi: 10.1093/synbio/ysaa001. Epub 2020 Feb 5. PubMed 32161816.
Backbone
  Vector backbone: pL0R
  Vector type: Synthetic Biology
Growth in bacteria
  Bacterial resistance: Spectinomycin, 50 μg/mL
  Growth temperature: 37°C
  Growth strain: DH5alpha
  Copy number: High Copy
Gene/Insert
  Gene/Insert name: Nucleus signal peptide
  Species: SV40
  Insert size (bp): 413
  Mutation: None
  Cloning method: Gibson Cloning
How to cite: pL0_BC-nuc_sig_pep was a gift from Christopher Dupont (Addgene plasmid # 202135 ; http://n2t.net/addgene:202135 ; RRID:Addgene_202135)
