[The description below was written by a language model from this plasmid's Addgene catalogue record and pLannotate feature annotations shown in this document.]
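Description:
pL0_BC-nuc_sig_pep is a Level 0 part plasmid from the universal Loop assembly system, a modular DNA fabrication scheme intended to work across kingdoms. It is built on the small pL0R backbone (the sequenced plasmid is about 2.5 kb) and is classed as a synthetic biology vector. It is maintained in E. coli through a high-copy ColE1/pUC-type origin of replication and selected with spectinomycin via the aadA aminoglycoside adenylyltransferase gene. The feature table also picks up a short remnant of the pUC18/19 multiple cloning site and a small fragment matching the Tn5 transposase. Both appear to be backbone remnants rather than functional elements.

The stored part, recorded as a 413 bp insert of SV40 origin introduced by Gibson cloning, supplies a Kozak consensus sequence for translation initiation together with a nuclear targeting sequence. Annotation of the sequence shows fragments matching SV40 small t antigen and large T antigen coding regions. The large T fragment ends in the classic SV40 large T nuclear localization signal, a short basic motif that directs fused proteins into the nucleus. The part is flanked by "BC" overhangs, which define its position in the assembly syntax, so it can be joined in a fixed order with other Level 0 parts such as promoters, coding sequences and terminators to build Level 1 transcription units. The plasmid carries no annotated promoter or terminator for the insert, as expected for a storage vector for a single part rather than an expression construct. Its use is as an N-terminal, start-codon-context module for sending a downstream protein of interest to the nucleus. The record does not specify the target organism.
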