Features (pLannotate 1.2.2; 7 found; start..end, strand, type, name):
    657..773     -  CDS            tnpA (fragment): TN5P_ECOLX - Also known as tnp. Experimental evidence at protein level: Swiss-Prot protein existence level 1. Mediates transposition of transposon Tn5 by a 'cut and paste' mechanism. First, the monomeric transposase binds the 19 bp inverted DNA repeats flanking the transposon. Then, dimerization of the DNA- bound transposase creates a synaptic DNA complex. After nicking of the first DNA strand, excision of the transposon proceeds through a series of intermediates. The transposase then mediates the insertion of the transposon at a new site by strand transfer. The activity of the wild- type tran
    774..806     -  misc_feature   MCS (fragment): pUC18/19 multiple cloning site
   1082..1327    +  CDS            small t antigen (fragment): SV40 (simian virus 40) small t antigen
   1326..1477    +  CDS            large T antigen (fragment): SV40 (simian virus 40) large T antigen
   1457..1477    +  CDS            SV40 NLS: nuclear localization signal of SV40 (simian virus 40) large T antigen
   1622..2210    -  rep_origin     ori: high-copy-number ColE1/pMB1/pBR322/pUC origin of replication
   2304..625     -  CDS            aadA (across the origin): S3AD_ECOLX - Experimental evidence at protein level: Swiss-Prot protein existence level 1. Mediates bacterial resistance to the antibiotics streptomycin and spectinomycin. From Escherichia coli.
>Addgene plasmid #202135 | pL0_BC-nuc_sig_pep | addgene full sequence | sequence record 405574 | Addgene NGS Result
CAGCGACATCCTTCGGCGCGATTTTGCCGGTTACTGCGCTGTACCAAATGCGGGACAACGTAAGCACTAC
ATTTCGCTCATCGCCAGCCCAGTCGGGCGGCGAGTTCCATAGCGTTAAGGTTTCATTTAGCGCCTCAAAT
AGATCCTGTTCAGGAACCGGATCAAAGAGTTCCTCCGCCGCTGGACCTACCAAGGCAACGCTATGTTCTC
TTGCTTTTGTCAGCAAGATAGCCAGATCAATGTCGATCGTGGCTGGCTCGAAGATACCAGCAAGAATGTC
ATTGCGCTGCCATTCTCCAAATTGCAGTTCGCGCTTAGCTGGATAACGCCACGGAATGATGTCGTCGTGC
ACAACAATGGTGACTTCTACAGCGCGGAGAATCTCACTCTCTCCAGGGGAAGCCGAAGTTTCCAAAAGGT
CGTTGATCAAAGCTCGCCGCGTTGTTTCATCAAGCCTTACGGTCACCGTAACCAGCAAATCAATATCACT
GTGTGGCTTCAGGCCGCCATCCACTGCGGAGCCGTACAAATGTACGGCCAGCAACGTCGGTTCGAGATGG
CGCTCGATGACGCCAACTACCTCTGATAGTTGAGTCGATACTTCGGCGATCACCGCTTCCCTCATGCGAA
ACGATCCTCATCCTGTCTCTTGATCAGATATTGATCCCCTGCGCCATCAGATCCTTGGCGGCAAGAAAGC
CATCCAGTTTACTTTGCAGGGCTTCCCAACCTTACCAGAGGGCGCCCCAGCTGGCAATTCCGGTTCGCTT
GCTAAGCTTGCATGCCTGCAAGTCGACTCTAGAGGAGCGGTGATCACAGGCAGCAACGCTCTGTCATCGT
TACAATCAACATGCTACCCTCCGCGAGATCATCCGTGTTTCAAACCCGGCAGCTTAGTTGCCGTTCTTCC
GAATAGCATCGGTAACATGAGCAAAGTCTGCCGCCTTACAACGGCTCTCCCGCTGACGCCGTCCCGGACT
GATGGGCTGCCTGTATCGAGTGGTGATTTTGTGCCGAGCTCATTACTCGCATCCATTCTCAGGCTGTCTC
GTCTCGTCTCAGGTCTCATACTGGGGCCACCATGGATAAAGTTTTAAACAGAGAGGAATCTTTGCAGCTA
ATGGACCTTCTAGGTCTTGAAAGGAGTGCCTGGGGGAATATTCCTCTGATGAGAAAGGCATATTTAAAAA
AATGCAAGGAGTTTCATCCTGATAAAGGAGGAGATGAAGAAAAAATGAAGAAAATGAATACTCTGTACAA
GAAAATGGAAGATGGAGTAAAATATGCTCATCAACCTGACTTTGGAGGCTTCTGGGATGCAACTGAGATT
CCAACCTATGGAACTGATGAATGGGAGCAGTGGTGGAATGCCTTTAATGAGGAAAACCTGTTTTGCTCAG
AAGAAATGCCATCTAGTGATGATGAGGCTACTGCTGACTCTCAACATTCTACTCCTCCAAAAAAGAAGAG
AAAGGTACAAATGCGAGACCACCAGGATACATAGATTACCACAACTCCGAGCCCTTCCACCCACAGAATC
AGGGGATAACGCAGGAAAGAACATGTGAGCAAAAGGCCAGCAAAAGGCCAGGAACCGTAAAAAGGCCGCG
TTGCTGGCGTTTTTCCATAGGCTCCGCCCCCCTGACGAGCATCACAAAAATCGACGCTCAAGTCAGAGGT
GGCGAAACCCGACAGGACTATAAAGATACCAGGCGTTTCCCCCTGGAAGCTCCCTCGTGCGCTCTCCTGT
TCCGACCCTGCCGCTTACCGGATACCTGTCCGCCTTTCTCCCTTCGGGAAGCGTGGCGCTTTCTCATAGC
TCACGCTGTAGGTATCTCAGTTCGGTGTAGGTCGTTCGCTCCAAGCTGGGCTGTGTGCACGAACCCCCCG
TTCAGCCCGACCGCTGCGCCTTATCCGGTAACTATCGTCTTGAGTCCAACCCGGTAAGACACGACTTATC
GCCACTGGCAGCAGCCACTGGTAACAGGATTAGCAGAGCGAGGTATGTAGGCGGTGCTACAGAGTTCTTG
AAGTGGTGGCCTAACTACGGCTACACTAGAAGAACAGTATTTGGTATCTGCGCTCTGCTGAAGCCAGTTA
CCTTCGGAAAAAGAGTTGGTAGCTCTTGATCCGGCAAACAAACCACCGCTGGTAGCGGTGGTTTTTTTGT
TTGCAAGCAGCAGATTACGCGCAGAAAAAAAGGATCTCAAGAAGATCCTTTGATCTTTTCTACGGGGTCT
GACGCTCAGTGGAACGAAAACTCACGTTAAGGGATTTTGGTCATGCATTCTAGGTGATTATTATTTGCCG
ACTACCTTGGTGATCTCGCCTTTCACGTAGTGGACAAATTCTTCCAACTGATCTGCGCGCGAGGCCAAGC
GATCTTCTTCTTGTCCAAGATAAGCCTGTCTAGCTTCAAGTATGACGGGCTGATACTGGGCCGGCAGGCG
CTCCATTGCCCAGTCGG
